>Addgene plasmid #98411 | pYZ155 | depositor full sequence | sequence record 180391 | pYZ155 sequence 8148 bps
AGCGCCCAATACGCAAACCGCCTCTCCCCGCGCGTTGGCCGATTCATTAATGCAGCTGGCACGACAGGTT
TCCCGACTGGAAAGCGGGCAGTGAGCGCAACGCAATTAATGTGAGTTAGCTCACTCATTAGGCACCCCAG
GCTTTACACTTTATGCTTCCGGCTCGTATGTTGTGTGGAATTGTGAGCGGATAACAATTTCACACAGGAA
ACAGCTATGACCATGATTACGCCAAGCGCGCAATTAACCCTCACTAAAGGGAACAAAAGCTGGAGCTCCA
CCGCGGTGGCGGCCGCTCTAGAACTAGTCGATCCGCCGGGCTGCAGGAATTCGATATCAAGGTTATCGAT
ACCGTCCACCTCGAGGGGGGGCCCGGTACCCAATTCGCCCTATAGTGAGTCGTATTACGCGCGCTCACTG
GCCGTCGTTTTACAACGTCGTGACTGGGAAAACCCTGGCGTTACCCAACTTAATCGCCTTGCAGCACATC
CCCCTTTCGCCAGCTGGCGTAATAGCGAAGAGGCCCGCACCGATCGCCCTTCCCAACAGTTGCGCAGCCT
GAATGGCGAATGGCGCG
[124 nt withheld, positions 578-701]
C
[91 nt withheld, positions 703-793]
A
[49 nt withheld, positions 795-843]
CCTTTGACGTTGGAGTCCACGTTCTTT
[37 nt withheld, positions 871-907]
ACCCTATCTCGGTCTATTCTTTTGATTTATAAGGGATTTTGCCGATTTCGGCCTATTGGTTAAAAAATGA
GCTGATTTAACAAAAATTTAACGCGAATTTTAACAAAATATTAACGTTTACAATTTAGCTTGTGATATTG
ACGAAACTTTTTGACATCTAATTTATTCTGTTCCAACACCAATGTTTATAACCAAGTTTTATCTTGTTTG
TCTACATGGTATTTTACATTCATCTACATACATCTTTCATTGGCTTTGTACATAGTTATCATTACAAGTC
TAAAAAAATTCACTCTTTTCTTATTCAATGTCAATCCAAGAGAAAAGATTGTGGTAATGTTGTAGGAGCA
TGTTTAATAAATTACTATAGCAAATTACTTTTTATTCCCAAGGTGTTTATCTATAATAGTTAATATTTTA
GTCGCTACATAAAATTTTACCAAAGAGTACTTGTATACTAATTCTAAATGCCTTCTGACATAAAACGCCT
AGGAAAACAAACGCAAACAAGGCATCGACTTTTTCAATAACCAACCAAAAAAATTTTACATTAGTCTTTT
TTTAATGCTGAGAAAGTCTTTGCTGATATGCCTTCCAACCAGCTTCTCTATATCTCTTGGCTTCGACAAC
AGGATTACGACCAGCTCCATAGACTCCACGACCAACAATGATGATATCGCTACCGCAGTTTACAATCACT
TCTTCAGGAGTACGATATTGCTGTCCCAGCCCGTCTCCTTTAACATCCAAGCCGATACCAGGGGACATAG
TTATGTAGTCGCTTTGAAGGTTAGGAAATCGACGACCAGCTATAAAGCCAAAGCAAAAATCGGTATGCTT
CTCAAACCATTCTAAGGTTTTCTCTGTGTAGGAACCAGTAGCCAAAGAGCCTTTGGAAGACATTTCAGCC
AAAAGCAAGAGTCCACGTCCCAAAGGTAAACCAACTTCTTTGAGGCCTTGTATAATACCCTCGCCTGGCA
CTGTATGGCAATTTGTGATATGAGCCCAAGAAGCAATTTTGTACACACCAGATGCATATTGTAGCTTGAC
GGTATTTCCAATGTCTGCGAATTTGCGATCCTCAAAGATAAGAAAACGATGCTTTTTACCTAAGGCCACC
AGTTTTTCTACCATATCCTGGTCGAAATCCTCGACAACGTCAATATGTGTCTTGATAACACAGACATAGG
GTCCAATTTTATCTACCAATTCTAAGATTTCGGATTTCTTCGTCAAATCGACCGCGACTGACAAGTTGCT
TTGCTTTTCTTCCATCAAAGCCAACAATTCCTTGGCAATGGGATTTTTCATCCCCTCAGCTCTAGCTGAA
TAGCTTTGAAATACTCTAGCATCCATAACTTTGCTTTTAAACCTTTAATTTCGATCCAAGCAAAAAAGAG
GTTCTTGGTAGGACAATACGGTAAGAAAACACGACATGTGCAGAGATGCCGACGAAGCATAGTTAAACTG
GGATGGTAAAATCAATTAAGAATTTATAAAGACAAAATTGTATAAGTCTCTAAAACATCTTAATTATACC
TCACAGAACTATCTAAAATATATTCACAAAGTGCAAACATTATCATGAAAAAGAACCATTTTAATTTAAA
GCAAGGGCATTAAGGCTTATTTACAGAATTTCTTACTTTTGTAAAGATTATAAGGCTGATTATCTTTTTC
ACCATGCCAAAAATTACACAAGATAGAATGGATGTTTGAAATTAAACGTGAGTATACAAACAAATACACT
AGGTAAATCGAAACATTTTTTTCTCCATTAAGTAACAAATTCCTATTTAGAGAAAGAATGCTGAGTAGAT
TAAATAATCTATACAAACTTTTTTAACACAAATGCATACATATAGCCAGTGGGATTTGTAGCTAGTCGAT
CGACTCTAGAGGATCAGAAAATTATCGCCATAAAAGACAGAATAAGTCATCAGCGGTTGTTTCATTTCCT
ATATTTTTTTTTTATTTTTTTATTTTTTAATAAGGGAAAATTTAACGTCTAAGGATACAGAAGATTGTTA
GCACATTAAAGTAATAAAGGCTTAAGTAGTAAGTGCCTTAGCATGTTATTGTATTTCAAAGGACATAATC
TAAAATAATAACAATATCATTTCTCACAAGTTATTCAATTTTCTTTTTTTTTTCTAATAATATCAAGAAT
GTATTATTTGTTTGACATAAGTCAACTAATTTATTTAATATGCTGGATTAATCTTGCAGACATGTAAATT
AACAAGTTTTAGTCAAATAACGTTGAAGTTTCAATGAACTCAAATAATTTCTCTTTTTTTTTATATAACC
ATAAGTCTAATCTGATTTATATTTTCCGCAGGGATCAACTGAAGTTATGACATTTGGATTGGATCACTTA
TAACCTTGGTCGCCAAATAATACAAAAATCAGCGTTATAAAACAAAGAAGGTTTTTGTTAAGAAATTAAT
CCTCTTTCTTGATAAGAAAGTTGAACCGAAATTGCAGATACTGATATATGAAAATAATACCCACAATTTT
GGGAATAGCGCAAGCCTCAATTTAAACAATAGGTGAGGACACATGATAATGACCTCAATGATTGTTAGAA
GAAAAGAGCCTCATTACAAAATCGAAAAATGAATGGTTGGGTACAAGTTTCCAAAACATGGTAAAGTGGA
CTTTGCGTATGAGACGTAAATAGAAAAAAACACTTGTTATATGTTTTCTAGAATTATTGTTGTCTCTTTA
TGGTTGGATGATGCAAAATAGTAATTTCGGTTAGTTGCTGTAAAACACCACGAGACAAATAGATATGGAT
ATTTATTAAATCAGGAAAAACGTAACTCTCGGCTACTGGATGGTTCAGTCACCCAACGATTACTGGGGAG
AGAAAACAGGGCAAAAGCAAAGCTTAAAGGAATCCGATTGTCATTCGGCAATGTGCAGCGAAACTAAAAA
CCGGATAATGGACCTGTTAATCGAAACATTGAAGATATATAAAGGAAGAGGAATCCTGGCATATCATCAA
TTGAATAAGTTGAATTAATTATTTCAATCTCATTCTCACTTTCTGACTTATAGTCGCTTTGTTAAATCAT
ATGTCGACTCTAGAGGATCCCCGGGTAAAAGGAATGTCTCCCTTGCCAGTACTGCTAGGGTTTTTCTTTC
AAACTATGGAAGCCCATTCAAGCTGCATATTACGATTTTGTTTTTCGCTTTTAGAAAGTGGTTTAGATGA
GATAATAGAAAAATTCTTGATCTCCGACAACGAGTACTTTTATTTTTTTTGCTAATCACTTTACTCAATA
TTAGCTCGAAATCGTAGAAACGTAGACGGGTGCGGGATACCGAGTGGTGTAGTTAAGAATTTTTATAAAC
CACGTGGCCCAAAAATATGAACCCAAAACGTTTATACATGAGTATACTTTAAGAAGGCTATACCCCTTCG
TGTTAGATGTAGTTTTAGCTACCCAACCCGAGTCTATGAGCTTGACTTCAGATGTAGAAGGCATTAAATC
GTTTTGAATATTAATTAAAAAACGATGAAAATTAAATATTTAAAAGCAATCATACGCTGAAAATTTAGTG
CTGTGGCTAATCCTTCAACATGGAAATGCCATAAAAGTGACTTTGACAAAAAAAAAAGTATATACAGGTA
GTAAACTCATCTACTTCATTGACTTTGTTTACAGCATGTGGAAGGAGGAATATTTATTGCTAAATCGTAG
TTTAACATTCAATAAGTAATACTATTGAAATTCGACAAGATTGGCCGCATGGATGAAAAAGAGGCATTTT
GCTTTGGGAGAATTAGTTCAAATTAGAACTGAAAAAAAAAACTTTACGAGGCAAAAATGTCGGATTGAGA
TCGTAAAAGTTCGCTCGTCGTCTTTTGCTTTGTGATTGTTTTCATGGATACATCTTGCTGGATATTTAAA
TTTTAGTACTATGTATAAGATATTCTATAAATGTTTTATCACCCAAACCTGTTAGCGCCTTCTTAATTCT
ATTCAATCTGGCTTTTGCTCTGAGACTACTTCTTGGACTTTCACTACTTGTTAGTTATACGGAATTTGTG
TAATTAGAAGTGAAATAATCCTTTCTATTAGTAATGCGAGCTGCAATTCGAGTCTAACTCCTTAACCACT
CGGACATAGTGACTTATCTGACACTCATTGTAAATTAATATATATATAGGCATTTTGTTTAGTTAAAGGT
ACTTAAGTAATTAGTATAAACGAACCAATTTTATAATCAGGAAGTTAAGTGAATGGTAGCACATGTCGTA
AAAATTGTGAATTTTTATTGAATAATATTTTAAATACAAGCCTTTCTAGACTAGGTATACTCATAAACAT
ATATGAGCAAAAGGATAGAGGAGATTACATTGCATCTTCTACAAATTTATTTATTGCCCTTTACTGAAAA
ATTAAATAATGAGTACTAAATGATAAAAAGCGCTCAGTACAAGAAAGATTGCAAAAATATTGCATTCTTC
ATGAATTAAAGTTGCATATAAGGCATATTGAAAGTAATAGTACTAAAACAGCAGTTAGCGAAAATTAATA
GAATTATATTCGCAAGACAATTGTGACATTAAATTAAAAAATTGTAGAATTTTTACTATCCTCTTTAACG
CCATGAGCCTTTATAAAAAGGTTAAATTAGTTTTAACATTCTTTTTTTGAGTAAGAGTTTACAATTTATC
AAAACCTGTGTTATTATATTCATTAGTTTCAATTTATTAGCATCTAGAGAAAAATCAATTGGCAGTTACA
TTGTTGGAATTTATGAAGAAAAAGAATCTACAACGGAGAATAAGTTGCTGATCGCTTTCCCTAAAATTGT
ATATTTTGCTGAGCTTATTTTGACATTTCGTTGAAGTTTTCTCTAATTCGCATTCATTTTAAGTAAAACA
ATGAGAAATAAAATTACAAAAAATACAAATTAAAATACAATTTTTAGCTATAATTATAGACGATGCCCTT
GTATCCCATTCTGTCTCGCTTGCCCCTACTTTTTATCTTTTATATACCATAATGAACGCTGCCGCTACTA
ACCATACCCCGATTTTACATTTCGGACTCCCAAGGACGTACAAAATAGAAAACTATAGAAAAAAATAATC
AGAAAATAGCATGTCATCTCTTTGTAAAACGCGTTTGCAAGAAGAAAGGAAACAATGGAGAAGAGATCAT
CCATTTGTATGTAAATTTTAGTAAACTTGAAGAAATCACTAACAACTTCTCTTACTTAGGGATTCTATGC
AAAACCTTGTAAATCATCTGATGGAGGACTCGATTTAATGAATTGGAAGGTTGGATTTCCAGGTGGCACT
TTTCGGGGAAATGTGCGCGGAACCCCTATTTGTTTATTTTTCTAAATACATTCAAATATGTATCCGCTCA
TGAGACAATAACCCTGATAAATGCTTCAATAATATTGAAAAAGGAAGAGTATGAGTATTCAACATTTCCG
TGTCGCCCTTATTCCCTTTTTTGCGGCATTTTGCCTTCCTGTTTTTGCTCACCCAGAAACGCTGGTGAAA
GTAAAAGATGCTGAAGATCAGTTGGGTGCACGAGTGGGTTACATCGAACTGGATCTCAACAGCGGTAAGA
TCCTTGAGAGTTTTCGCCCCGAAGAACGTTTTCCAATGATGAGCACTTTTAAAGTTCTGCTATGTGGCGC
GGTATTATCCCGTATTGACGCCGGGCAAGAGCAACTCGGTCGCCGCATACACTATTCTCAGAATGACTTG
GTTGAGTACTCACCAGTCACAGAAAAGCATCTTACGGATGGCATGACAGTAAGAGAATTATGCAGTGCTG
CCATAACCATGAGTGATAACACTGCGGCCAACTTACTTCTGACAACGATCGGAGGACCGAAGGAGCTAAC
CGCTTTTTTGCACAACATGGGGGATCATGTAACTCGCCTTGATCGTTGGGAACCGGAGCTGAATGAAGCC
ATACCAAACGACGAGCGTGACACCACGATGCCTGTAGCAATGGCAACAACGTTGCGCAAACTATTAACTG
GCGAACTACTTACTCTAGCTTCCCGGCAACAATTAATAGACTGGATGGAGGCGGATAAAGTTGCAGGACC
ACTTCTGCGCTCGGCCCTTCCGGCTGGCTGGTTTATTGCTGATAAATCTGGAGCCGGTGAGCGTGGATCT
CGCGGTATCATTGCAGCACTGGGGCCAGATGGTAAGCCCTCCCGTATCGTAGTTATCTACACGACGGGGA
GTCAGGCAACTATGGATGAACGAAATAGACAGATCGCTGAGATAGGTGCCTCACTGATTAAGCATTGGTA
ACTGTCAGACCAAGTTTACTCATATATACTTTAGATTGATTTAAAACTTCATTTTTAATTTAAAAGGATC
TAGGTGAAGATCCTTTTTGATAATCTCATGACCAAAATCCCTTAACGTGAGTTTTCGTTCCACTGAGCGT
CAGACCCCGTAGAAAAGATCAAAGGATCTTCTTGAGATCCTTTTTTTCTGCGCGTAATCTGCTGCTTGCA
AACAAAAAAACCACCGCTACCAGCGGTGGTTTGTTTGCCGGATCAAGAGCTACCAACTCTTTTTCCGAAG
GTAACTGGCTTCAGCAGAGCGCAGATACCAAATACTGTCCTTCTAGTGTAGCCGTAGTTAGGCCACCACT
TCAAGAACTCTGTAGCACCGCCTACATACCTCGCTCTGCTAATCCTGTTACCAGTGGCTGCTGCCAGTGG
CGATAAGTCGTGTCTTACCGGGTTGGACTCAAGACGATAGTTACCGGATAAGGCGCAGCGGTCGGGCTGA
ACGGGGGGTTCGTGCACACAGCCCAGCTTGGAGCGAACGACCTACACCGAACTGAGATACCTACAGCGTG
AGCATTGAGAAAGCGCCACGCTTCCCGAAGGGAGAAAGGCGGACAGGTATCCGGTAAGCGGCAGGGTCGG
AACAGGAGAGCGCACGAGGGAGCTTCCAGGGGGAAACGCCTGGTATCTTTATAGTCCTGTCGGGTTTCGC
CACCTCTGACTTGAGCGTCGATTTTTGTGATGCTCGTCAGGGGGGCGGAGCCTATGGAAAAACGCCAGCA
ACGCGGCCTTTTTACGGTTCCTGGCCTTTTGCTGGCCTTTTGCTCACATGTTCTTTCCTGCGTTATCCCC
TGATTCTGTGGATAACCGTATTACCGCCTTTGAGTGAGCTGATACCGCTCGCCGCAGCCGAACGACCGAG
CGCAGCGAGTCAGTGAGCGAGGAAGCGGAAG
Features (pLannotate 1.2.2; 18 found; start..end, strand, type, name):
      2..94      +  CDS            lacI (fragment): lac repressor; lacI; The lac repressor binds to the lac operator to inhibit transcription in E. coli. This inhibition can be relieved by adding lactose or isopropyl-β-D-thiogalactopyranoside (IPTG).
    107..128     +  protein_bind   CAP binding site: CAP binding activates transcription in the presence of cAMP. E. coli catabolite activator protein
    143..173     +  promoter       lac promoter: promoter for the E. coli lac operon
    181..197     +  protein_bind   lac operator: The lac repressor binds to the lac operator to inhibit transcription in E. coli. This inhibition can be relieved by adding lactose or isopropyl-β-D-thiogalactopyranoside (IPTG). lac repressor encoded by lacI
    242..260     +  promoter       T3 promoter: promoter for bacteriophage T3 RNA polymerase
    273..380     +  misc_feature   MCS: pBluescript multiple cloning site
    389..407     -  promoter       T7 promoter: promoter for bacteriophage T7 RNA polymerase
    415..570     +  CDS            lacZα (fragment): LacZα fragment of β-galactosidase; lacZ fragment
    578..1033    +  rep_origin     f1 ori (sequence partly withheld): f1 bacteriophage origin of replication; arrow indicates direction of (+) strand synthesis
   1469..2263    -  CDS            S. pombe ura4: orotidine 5'-phosphate decarboxylase, required for uracil biosynthesis; Schizosaccharomyces pombe ura4
   2822..3986    +  promoter       nmt1 promoter: wild-type nmt1 promoter from Schizosaccharomyces pombe, conferring strong thiamine-repressible expression
   3990..4014    -  misc_feature   MCS (fragment): pUC18/19 multiple cloning site
   5084..5867    -  rep_origin     ars1: Schizosaccharomyces pombe autonomously replicating sequence ars1
   6028..6093    +  CDS            hus5 (fragment): UBC9_SCHPO - Also known as ubc9. Experimental evidence at protein level: Swiss-Prot protein existence level 1. Catalyzes the covalent attachment of ubiquitin-like protein SUMO/Smt3 to other proteins. Required for efficient recovery from DNA damage or S-phase arrest and normal mitosis. This may be as part of a checkpoint independent recovery process. From Schizosaccharomyces pombe (strain 972 / ATCC 24843) (Fission yeast).
   6147..6221    +  CDS            hus5 (fragment): UBC9_SCHPO - Also known as ubc9. Experimental evidence at protein level: Swiss-Prot protein existence level 1. Catalyzes the covalent attachment of ubiquitin-like protein SUMO/Smt3 to other proteins. Required for efficient recovery from DNA damage or S-phase arrest and normal mitosis. This may be as part of a checkpoint independent recovery process. From Schizosaccharomyces pombe (strain 972 / ATCC 24843) (Fission yeast).
   6243..6347    +  promoter       AmpR promoter: bla
   6348..7208    +  CDS            AmpR: β-lactamase; bla; confers resistance to ampicillin, carbenicillin, and related antibiotics
   7379..7967    +  rep_origin     ori: high-copy-number ColE1/pMB1/pBR322/pUC origin of replication
