>Addgene plasmid #98411 | pYZ155 | addgene full sequence | sequence record 198902 | Addgene NGS Result
AGCGCCCAATACGCAAACCGCCTCTCCCCGCGCGTTGGCCGATTCATTAATGCAGCTGGCACGACAGGTT
TCCCGACTGGAAAGCGGGCAGTGAGCGCAACGCAATTAATGTGAGTTAGCTCACTCATTAGGCACCCCAG
GCTTTACACTTTATGCTTCCGGCTCGTATGTTGTGTGGAATTGTGAGCGGATAACAATTTCACACAGGAA
ACAGCTATGACCATGATTACGCCAAGCGCGCAATTAACCCTCACTAAAGGGAACAAAAGCTGGAGCTCCA
CCGCGGTGGCGGCCGCTCTAGAACTAGTCGATCCGCCGGGCTGCAGGAATTCGATATCAAGGTTATCGAT
ACCGTCCACCTCGAGGGGGGGCCCGGTACCCAATTCGCCCTATAGTGAGTCGTATTACGCGCGCTCACTG
GCCGTCGTTTTACAACGTCGTGACTGGGAAAACCCTGGCGTTACCCAACTTAATCGCCTTGCAGCACATC
CCCCTTTCGCCAGCTGGCGTAATAGCGAAGAGGCCCGCACCGATCGCCCTTCCCAACAGTTGCGCAGCCT
GAATGGCGAATGG
[124 nt withheld, positions 574-697]
C
[91 nt withheld, positions 699-789]
A
[49 nt withheld, positions 791-839]
CCTTTGACGTTGGAGTCCACGTTCTTT
[37 nt withheld, positions 867-903]
ACCCTATCTCGGTCTATTCTTTTGATTTATAAGGGATTTTGCCGATTTCGGCCTATTGGTTAAAAAATGA
GCTGATTTAACAAAAATTTAACGCGAATTTTAACAAAATATTAACGTTTACAATTTAGCTTGTGATATTG
ACGAAACTTTTTGACATCTAATTTATTCTGTTCCAACACCAATGTTTATAACCAAGTTTTATCTTGTTTG
TCTACATGGTATTTTACATTCATCTACATACATCTTTCATTGGCTTTGTACATAGTTATCATTACAAGTC
TAAAAAAATTCACTCTTTTCTTATTCAATGTCAATCCAAGAGAAAAGATTGTGGTAATGTTGTAGGAGCA
TGTTTAATAAATTACTATAGCAAATTACTTTTTATTCCCAAGGTGTTTATCTATAATAGTTAATATTTTA
GTCGCTACATAAAATTTTACCAAAGAGTACTTGTATACTAATTCTAAATGCCTTCTGACATAAAACGCCT
AGGAAAACAAACGCAAACAAGGCATCGACTTTTTCAATAACCAACCAAAAAAATTTTACATTAGTCTTTT
TTTAATGCTGAGAAAGTCTTTGCTGATATGCCTTCCAACCAGCTTCTCTATATCTCTTGGCTTCGACAAC
AGGATTACGACCAGCTCCATAGACTCCACGACCAACAATGATGATATCGCTACCGCAGTTTACAATCACT
TCTTCAGGAGTACGATATTGCTGTCCCAGCCCGTCTCCTTTAACATCCAAGCCGATACCAGGGGACATAG
TTATGTAGTCGCTTTGAAGGTTAGGAAATCGACGACCAGCTATAAAGCCAAAGCAAAAATCGGTATGCTT
CTCAAACCATTCTAAGGTTTTCTCTGTGTAGGAACCAGTAGCCAAAGAGCCTTTGGAAGACATTTCAGCC
AAAAGCAAGAGTCCACGTCCCAAAGGTAAACCAACTTCTTTGAGGCCTTGTATAATACCCTCGCCTGGCA
CTGTATGGCAATTTGTGATATGAGCCCAAGAAGCAATTTTGTACACACCAGATGCATATTGTAGCTTGAC
GGTATTTCCAATGTCTGCGAATTTGCGATCCTCAAAGATAAGAAAACGATGCTTTTTACCTAAGGCCACC
AGTTTTTCTACCATATCCTGGTCGAAATCCTCGACAACGTCAATATGTGTCTTGATAACACAGACATAGG
GTCCAATTTTATCTACCAATTCTAAGATTTCGGATTTCTTCGTCAAATCGACCGCGACTGACAAGTTGCT
TTGCTTTTCTTCCATCAAAGCCAACAATTCCTTGGCAATGGGATTTTTCATCCCCTCAGCTCTAGCTGAA
TAGCTTTGAAATACTCTAGCATCCATAACTTTGCTTTTAAACCTTTAATTTCGATCCAAGCAAAAAAGAG
GTTCTTGGTAGGACAATACGGTAAGAAAACACGACATGTGCAGAGATGCCGACGAAGCATAGTTAAACTG
GGATGGTAAAATCAATTAAGAATTTATAAAGACAAAATTGTATAAGTCTCTAAAACATCTTAATTATACC
TCACAGAACTATCTAAAATATATTCACAAAGTGCAAACATTATCATGAAAAAGAACCATTTTAATTTAAA
GCAAGGGCATTAAGGCTTATTTACAGAATTTCTTACTTTTGTAAAGATTATAAGGCTGATTATCTTTTTC
ACCATGCCAAAAATTACACAAGATAGAATGGATGTTTGAAATTAAACGTGAGTATACAAACAAATACACT
AGGTAAATCGAAACATTTTTTTCTCCATTAAGTAACAAATTCCTATTTAGAGAAAGAATGCTGAGTAGAT
TAAATAATCTATACAAACTTTTTTAACACAAATGCATACATATAGCCAGTGGGATTTGTAGCTAGTCGAT
CGACTCTAGAGGATCAGAAAATTATCGCCATAAAAGACAGAATAAGTCATCAGCGGTTGTTTCATTTCCT
ATATTTTTTTTTTATTTTTTTATTTTTTAATAAGGGAAAATTTAACGTCTAAGGATACAGAAGATTGTTA
GCACATTAAAGTAATAAAGGCTTAAGTAGTAAGTGCCTTAGCATGTTATTGTATTTCAAAGGACATAATC
TAAAATAATAACAATATCATTTCTCACAAGTTATTCAATTTTCTTTTTTTTTTCTAATAATATCAAGAAT
GTATTATTTGTTTGACATAAGTCAACTAATTTATTTAATATGCTGGATTAATCTTGCAGACATGTAAATT
AACAAGTTTTAGTCAAATAACGTTGAAGTTTCAATGAACTCAAATAATTTCTCTTTTTTTTTATATAACC
ATAATCTGATTTATATTTTCCGCAGGGATCAACTGAAGTTATGACATTTGGATTGGATCACTTATAACCT
TGGTCGCCAAATAATACAAAAATCAGCGTTATAAAACAAAGAAGGTTTTTGTTAAGAAATTAATCCTCTT
TCTTGATAAGAAAGTTGAACCGAAATTGCAGATACTGATATATGAAAATAATACCCACAATTTTGGGAAT
AGCGCAAGCCTCAATTTAAACAATAGGTGAGGACACATGATAATGACCTCAATGATTGTTAGAAGAAAAG
AGCCTCATTACAAAATCGAAAAATGAATGGTTGGGTACAAGTTTCCAAAACATGGTAAAGTGGACTTTGC
GTATGAGACGTAAATAGAAAAAAACACTTGTTATATGTTTTCTAGAATTATTGTTGTCTCTTTATGGTTG
GATGATGCAAAATAGTAATTTCGGTTAGTTGCTGTAAAACACCACGAGACAAATAGATATGGATATTTAT
TAAATCAGGAAAAACGTAACTCTCGGCTACTGGATGGTTCAGTCACCCAACGATTACTGGGGAGAGAAAA
CAGGGCAAAAGCAAAGCTTAAAGGAATCCGATTGTCATTCGGCAATGTGCAGCGAAACTAAAAACCGGAT
AATGGACCTGTTAATCGAAACATTGAAGATATATAAAGGAAGAGGAATCCTGGCATATCATCAATTGAAT
AAGTTGAATTAATTATTTCAATCTCATTCTCACTTTCTGACTTATAGTCGCTTTGTTAAATCATATGTCG
ACTCTAGAGGATCCCCGGGTAAAAGGAATGTCTCCCTTGCCAGTACTGCTAGGGTTTTTCTTTCAAACTA
TGGAAGCCCATTCAAGCTGCATATTACGATTTTGTTTTTCGCTTTTAGAAAGTGGTTTAGATGAGATAAT
AGAAAAATTCTTGATCTCCGACAACGAGTACTTTTATTTTTTTTGCTAATCACTTTACTCAATATTAGCT
CGAAATCGTAGAAACGTAGACGGGTGCGGGATACCGAGTGGTGTAGTTAAGAATTTTTATAAACCACGTG
GCCCAAAAATATGAACCCAAAACGTTTATACATGAGTATACTTTAAGAAGGCTATACCCCTTCGTGTTAG
ATGTAGTTTTAGCTACCCAACCCGAGTCTATGAGCTTGACTTCAGATGTAGAAGGCATTAAATCGTTTTG
AATATTAATTAAAAAACGATGAAAATTAAATATTTAAAAGCAATCATACGCTGAAAATTTAGTGCTGTGG
CTAATCCTTCAACATGGAAATGCCATAAAAGTGACTTTGACAAAAAAAAAAGTATATACAGGTAGTAAAC
TCATCTACTTCATTGACTTTGTTTACAGCATGTGGAAGGAGGAATATTTATTGCTAAATCGTAGTTTAAC
ATTCAATAAGTAATACTATTGAAATTCGACAAGATTGGCCGCATGGATGAAAAAGAGGCATTTTGCTTTG
GGAGAATTAGTCCAAATTAGAACTGAAAAAAAAAACTTTACGAGGCAAAAATGTCGGATTGAGATCGTAA
AAGTTCGCTCGTCGTCTTTTGCTTTGTGATTGTTTTCATGGATACATCTTGCTGGATATTTAAATTTTAG
TACTATGTATAAGATATTCTATAAATGTTTTATCACCCAAACCTGTTAGCGCCTTCTTAATTCTATTCAA
TCTGGCTTTTGCTCTGAGACTACTTCTTGGACTTTCACTACTTGTTAGTTATACGGAATTTGTGTAATTA
GAAGTGAAATAATCCTTTCTATTAGTAATGCGAGCTGCAATTCGAGTCTAACTCCTTAACCACTCGGACA
TAGTGACTTATCTGACACTCATTGTAAATTAATATATATATAGGCATTTTGTTTAGTTAAAGGTACTTAA
GTAATTAGTATAAACGAACCAATTTTATAATCAGGAAGTTAAGTGAATGGTAGCACATGTCGTAAAAATT
GTGAATTTTTATTGAATAATATTTTAAATACAAGCCTTTCTAGACTAGGTATACTCATAAACATATATGA
GCAAAAGGATAGAGGAGATTACATTGCATCTTCTACAAATTTATTTATTGCCCTTTACTGAAAAATTAAA
TAATGAGTACTAAATGATAAAAAGCGCTCAGTACAAGAAAGATTGCAAAAATATTGCATTCTTCATGAAT
TAAAGTTGCATATAAGGCATATTGAAAGTAATAGTACTAAAACAGCAGTTAGCGAAAATTAATAGAATTA
TATTCGCAAGACAATTGTGACATTAAATTAAAAAATTGTAGAATTTTTACTATCCTCTTTAACGCCATGA
GCCTTTATAAAAAGGTTAAATTAGTTTTAACATTCTTTTTTTGAGTAAGAGTTTACAATTTATCAAAACC
TGTGTTATTATATTCATTAGTTTCAATTTATTAGCATCTAGAGAAAAATCAATTGGCAGTTACATTGTTG
GAATTTATGAAGAAAAAGAATCTACAACGGAGAATAAGTTGCTGATCGCTTTCCCTAAAATTGTATATTT
TGCTGAGCTTATTTTGACATTTCGTTGAAGTTTTCTCTAATTCGCATTCATTTTAAGTAAAACAATGAGA
AATAAAATTACAAAAAATACAAATTAAAATACAATTTTTAGCTATAATTATAGACGATGCCCTTGTATCC
CATTCTGTCTCGCTTGCCCCTACTTTTTATCTTTTATATACCATAATGAACGCTGCCGCTACTAACCATA
CCCCGATTTTACATTTCGGACTCCCAAGGACGTACAAAATAGAAAACTATAGAAAAAAATAATCAGAAAA
TAGCATGTCATCTCTTTGTAAAACGCGTTTGCAAGAAGAAAGGAAACAATGGAGAAGAGATCATCCATTT
GTATGTAAATTTTAGTAAACTTGAAGAAATCACTAACAACTTCTCTTACTTAGGGATTCTATGCAAAACC
TTGTAAATCATCTGATGGAGGACTCGATTTAATGAATTGGAAGGTTGGATTTCCAGGTGGCACTTTTCGG
GGAAATGTGCGCGGAACCCCTATTTGTTTATTTTTCTAAATACATTCAAATATGTATCCGCTCATGAGAC
AATAACCCTGATAAATGCTTCAATAATATTGAAAAAGGAAGAGTATGAGTATTCAACATTTCCGTGTCGC
CCTTATTCCCTTTTTTGCGGCATTTTGCCTTCCTGTTTTTGCTCACCCAGAAACGCTGGTGAAAGTAAAA
GATGCTGAAGATCAGTTGGGTGCACGAGTGGGTTACATCGAACTGGATCTCAACAGCGGTAAGATCCTTG
AGAGTTTTCGCCCCGAAGAACGTTTTCCAATGATGAGCACTTTTAAAGTTCTGCTATGTGGCGCGGTATT
ATCCCGTATTGACGCCGGGCAAGAGCAACTCGGTCGCCGCATACACTATTCTCAGAATGACTTGGTTGAG
TACTCACCAGTCACAGAAAAGCATCTTACGGATGGCATGACAGTAAGAGAATTATGCAGTGCTGCCATAA
CCATGAGTGATAACACTGCGGCCAACTTACTTCTGACAACGATCGGAGGACCGAAGGAGCTAACCGCTTT
TTTGCACAACATGGGGGATCATGTAACTCGCCTTGATCGTTGGGAACCGGAGCTGAATGAAGCCATACCA
AACGACGAGCGTGACACCACGATGCCTGTAGCAATGGCAACAACGTTGCGCAAACTATTAACTGGCGAAC
TACTTACTCTAGCTTCCCGGCAACAATTAATAGACTGGATGGAGGCGGATAAAGTTGCAGGACCACTTCT
GCGCTCGGCCCTTCCGGCTGGCTGGTTTATTGCTGATAAATCTGGAGCCGGTGAGCGTGGATCTCGCGGT
ATCATTGCAGCACTGGGGCCAGATGGTAAGCCCTCCCGTATCGTAGTTATCTACACGACGGGGAGTCAGG
CAACTATGGATGAACGAAATAGACAGATCGCTGAGATAGGTGCCTCACTGATTAAGCATTGGTAACTGTC
AGACCAAGTTTACTCATATATACTTTAGATTGATTTAAAACTTCATTTTTAATTTAAAAGGATCTAGGTG
AAGATCCTTTTTGATAATCTCATGACCAAAATCCCTTAACGTGAGTTTTCGTTCCACTGAGCGTCAGACC
CCGTAGAAAAGATCAAAGGATCTTCTTGAGATCCTTTTTTTCTGCGCGTAATCTGCTGCTTGCAAACAAA
AAAACCACCGCTACCAGCGGTGGTTTGTTTGCCGGATCAAGAGCTACCAACTCTTTTTCCGAAGGTAACT
GGCTTCAGCAGAGCGCAGATACCAAATACTGTTCTTCTAGTGTAGCCGTAGTTAGGCCACCACTTCAAGA
ACTCTGTAGCACCGCCTACATACCTCGCTCTGCTAATCCTGTTACCAGTGGCTGCTGCCAGTGGCGATAA
GTCGTGTCTTACCGGGTTGGACTCAAGACGATAGTTACCGGATAAGGCGCAGCGGTCGGGCTGAACGGGG
GGTTCGTGCACACAGCCCAGCTTGGAGCGAACGACCTACACCGAACTGAGATACCTACAGCGTGAGCTAT
GAGAAAGCGCCACGCTTCCCGAAGGGAGAAAGGCGGACAGGTATCCGGTAAGCGGCAGGGTCGGAACAGG
AGAGCGCACGAGGGAGCTTCCAGGGGGAAACGCCTGGTATCTTTATAGTCCTGTCGGGTTTCGCCACCTC
TGACTTGAGCGTCGATTTTTGTGATGCTCGTCAGGGGGGCGGAGCCTATGGAAAAACGCCAGCAACGCGG
CCTTTTTACGGTTCCTGGCCTTTTGCTGGCCTTTTGCTCACATGTTCTTTCCTGCGTTATCCCCTGATTC
TGTGGATAACCGTATTACCGCCTTTGAGTGAGCTGATACCGCTCGCCGCAGCCGAACGACCGAGCGCAGC
GAGTCAGTGAGCGAGGAAGCGGAAG
Features (pLannotate 1.2.2; 18 found; start..end, strand, type, name):
      2..94      +  CDS            lacI (fragment): lac repressor; lacI; The lac repressor binds to the lac operator to inhibit transcription in E. coli. This inhibition can be relieved by adding lactose or isopropyl-β-D-thiogalactopyranoside (IPTG).
    107..128     +  protein_bind   CAP binding site: CAP binding activates transcription in the presence of cAMP. E. coli catabolite activator protein
    143..173     +  promoter       lac promoter: promoter for the E. coli lac operon
    181..197     +  protein_bind   lac operator: The lac repressor binds to the lac operator to inhibit transcription in E. coli. This inhibition can be relieved by adding lactose or isopropyl-β-D-thiogalactopyranoside (IPTG). lac repressor encoded by lacI
    242..260     +  promoter       T3 promoter: promoter for bacteriophage T3 RNA polymerase
    273..380     +  misc_feature   MCS: pBluescript multiple cloning site
    389..407     -  promoter       T7 promoter: promoter for bacteriophage T7 RNA polymerase
    415..570     +  CDS            lacZα (fragment): LacZα fragment of β-galactosidase; lacZ fragment
    574..1029    +  rep_origin     f1 ori (sequence partly withheld): f1 bacteriophage origin of replication; arrow indicates direction of (+) strand synthesis
   1465..2259    -  CDS            S. pombe ura4: orotidine 5'-phosphate decarboxylase, required for uracil biosynthesis; Schizosaccharomyces pombe ura4
   2818..3976    +  promoter       nmt1 promoter: wild-type nmt1 promoter from Schizosaccharomyces pombe, conferring strong thiamine-repressible expression
   3980..4004    -  misc_feature   MCS (fragment): pUC18/19 multiple cloning site
   5074..5857    -  rep_origin     ars1: Schizosaccharomyces pombe autonomously replicating sequence ars1
   6018..6083    +  CDS            hus5 (fragment): UBC9_SCHPO - Also known as ubc9. Experimental evidence at protein level: Swiss-Prot protein existence level 1. Catalyzes the covalent attachment of ubiquitin-like protein SUMO/Smt3 to other proteins. Required for efficient recovery from DNA damage or S-phase arrest and normal mitosis. This may be as part of a checkpoint independent recovery process. From Schizosaccharomyces pombe (strain 972 / ATCC 24843) (Fission yeast).
   6137..6211    +  CDS            hus5 (fragment): UBC9_SCHPO - Also known as ubc9. Experimental evidence at protein level: Swiss-Prot protein existence level 1. Catalyzes the covalent attachment of ubiquitin-like protein SUMO/Smt3 to other proteins. Required for efficient recovery from DNA damage or S-phase arrest and normal mitosis. This may be as part of a checkpoint independent recovery process. From Schizosaccharomyces pombe (strain 972 / ATCC 24843) (Fission yeast).
   6233..6337    +  promoter       AmpR promoter: bla
   6338..7198    +  CDS            AmpR: β-lactamase; bla; confers resistance to ampicillin, carbenicillin, and related antibiotics
   7369..7957    +  rep_origin     ori: high-copy-number ColE1/pMB1/pBR322/pUC origin of replication
