[The description below was written by a language model from this plasmid's Addgene catalogue record and pLannotate feature annotations shown in this document.]
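Description:
pYZ155 is an empty-backbone expression vector of about 8.1 kb for the fission yeast Schizosaccharomyces pombe, built as an E. coli–yeast shuttle plasmid. In bacteria it replicates from a high-copy ColE1/pUC-type origin and is selected with ampicillin through the bla (AmpR) gene and its own promoter. In S. pombe it is maintained episomally by the ars1 autonomously replicating sequence. Selection there relies on the S. pombe ura4 gene, which encodes orotidine 5'-phosphate decarboxylase and complements uracil auxotrophy in ura4-deficient hosts. An f1 origin is also present, which permits single-stranded DNA production.

The expression module is the wild-type nmt1 promoter, a strong promoter repressed by thiamine, so a cloned gene can be switched on or off through the thiamine content of the medium. It is followed directly by a short pUC18/19-type polylinker fragment, presumably the cloning position for an open reading frame. No insert is present, and no terminator is annotated in the roughly 1 kb between this site and ars1, so the record does not say what lies there. A separate pBluescript-derived segment carries a partial lacI, the CAP site, lac promoter and operator, an MCS flanked by T3 and T7 promoters, and a lacZα fragment. Two short hus5 (ubc9) fragments next to ars1 appear to be incidental genomic sequence rather than functional elements.

The depositor sequence and the repository's sequencing result carry the same annotations and differ by only ten bases in length. The associated publication concerns designer selectable-marker deletions and optimized common entry vectors for S. pombe, which suggests pYZ155 is one of a set of such vectors.
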