Addgene plasmid #98411: pYZ155
Purpose: (Empty Backbone) Pombe Expression Vector - nmt1 promoter with Sp.ura4 marker
Depositing lab: Jef Boeke. Depositing organization: NYU Grossman School of Medicine. Publication: Construction of Designer Selectable Marker Deletions with CRISPR-Cas9 Toolbox in Schizosaccharomyces pombe and Optimized Design of Common Entry Vectors. Zhao Y, Boeke JD. G3 (Bethesda). 2018 Jan 10. pii: g3.117.300363. doi: 10.1534/g3.117.300363. PubMed 29321167.
Backbone
  Vector backbone: pYZ155
  Backbone size (bp): 8148
  Vector type: Yeast Expression
  Selectable markers: Spura4
Growth in bacteria
  Bacterial resistance: Ampicillin, 100 μg/mL
  Growth temperature: 37°C
  Growth strain: DH5alpha
  Copy number: High Copy
Terms and licenses: Academic/Nonprofit Terms; Industry Terms: Not Available to Industry
How to cite: pYZ155 was a gift from Jef Boeke (Addgene plasmid # 98411 ; http://n2t.net/addgene:98411 ; RRID:Addgene_98411)
